>Addgene plasmid #65993 | J23106_EB | depositor full sequence | sequence record 114079 | J23106_EB sequence 2143 bps
GCTTTTTACGGCTAGCTCAGTCCTAGGTATAGTGCTAGCTACTAGAGACCTACTAGTAGCGGCCGCTGCA
GGCTTCCTCGCTCACTGACTCGCTGCGCTCGGTCGTTCGGCTGCGGCGAGCGGTATCAGCTCACTCAAAG
GCGGTAATACGGTTATCCACAGAATCAGGGGATAACGCAGGAAAGAACATGTGAGCAAAAGGCCAGCAAA
AGGCCAGGAACCGTAAAAAGGCCGCGTTGCTGGCGTTTTTCCACAGGCTCCGCCCCCCTGACGAGCATCA
CAAAAATCGACGCTCAAGTCAGAGGTGGCGAAACCCGACAGGACTATAAAGATACCAGGCGTTTCCCCCT
GGAAGCTCCCTCGTGCGCTCTCCTGTTCCGACCCTGCCGCTTACCGGATACCTGTCCGCCTTTCTCCCTT
CGGGAAGCGTGGCGCTTTCTCATAGCTCACGCTGTAGGTATCTCAGTTCGGTGTAGGTCGTTCGCTCCAA
GCTGGGCTGTGTGCACGAACCCCCCGTTCAGCCCGACCGCTGCGCCTTATCCGGTAACTATCGTCTTGAG
TCCAACCCGGTAAGACACGACTTATCGCCACTGGCAGCAGCCACTGGTAACAGGATTAGCAGAGCGAGGT
ATGTAGGCGGTGCTACAGAGTTCTTGAAGTGGTGGCCTAACTACGGCTACACTAGAAGAACAGTATTTGG
TATCTGCGCTCTGCTGAAGCCAGTTACCTTCGGAAAAAGAGTTGGTAGCTCTTGATCCGGCAAACAAACC
ACCGCTGGTAGCGGTGGTTTTTTTGTTTGCAAGCAGCAGATTACGCGCAGAAAAAAAGGATCTCAAGAAG
ATCCTTTGATCTTTTCTACGGGGTCTGACGCTCAGTGGAACGAAAACTCACGTTAAGGGATTTTGGTCAT
GAGATTATCAAAAAGGATCTTCACCTAGATCCTTTTAAATTAAAAATGAAGTTTTAAATCAATCTAAAGT
ATATATGAGTAAACTTGGTCTGACAGTTACCAATGCTTAATCAGTGAGGCACCTATCTCAGCGATCTGTC
TATTTCGTTCATCCATAGTTGCCTGACTCCCCGTCGTGTAGATAACTACGATACGGGAGGGCTTACCATC
TGGCCCCAGTGCTGCAATGATACCGCGCGACCCACGCTCACCGGCTCCAGATTTATCAGCAATAAACCAG
CCAGCCGGAAGGGCCGAGCGCAGAAGTGGTCCTGCAACTTTATCCGCCTCCATCCAGTCTATTAATTGTT
GCCGGGAAGCTAGAGTAAGTAGTTCGCCAGTTAATAGTTTGCGCAACGTTGTTGCCATTGCTACAGGCAT
CGTGGTGTCACGCTCGTCGTTTGGTATGGCTTCATTCAGCTCCGGTTCCCAACGATCAAGGCGAGTTACA
TGATCCCCCATGTTGTGCAAAAAAGCGGTTAGCTCCTTCGGTCCTCCGATCGTTGTCAGAAGTAAGTTGG
CCGCAGTGTTATCACTCATGGTTATGGCAGCACTGCATAATTCTCTTACTGTCATGCCATCCGTAAGATG
CTTTTCTGTGACTGGTGAGTACTCAACCAAGTCATTCTGAGAATAGTGTATGCGGCGACCGAGTTGCTCT
TGCCCGGCGTCAATACGGGATAATACCGCGCCACATAGCAGAACTTTAAAAGTGCTCATCATTGGAAAAC
GTTCTTCGGGGCGAAAACTCTCAAGGATCTTACCGCTGTTGAGATCCAGTTCGATGTAACCCACTCGTGC
ACCCAACTGATCTTCAGCATCTTTTACTTTCACCAGCGTTTCTGGGTGAGCAAAAACAGGAAGGCAAAAT
GCCGCAAAAAAGGGAATAAGGGCGACACGGAAATGTTGAATACTCATACTCTTCCTTTTTCAATATTATT
GAAGCATTTATCAGGGTTATTGTCTCATGAGCGGATACATATTTGAATGTATTTAGAAAAATAAACAAAT
AGGGGTTCCGCGCACATTTCCCCGAAAAGTGCCACCTGACGTCTAAGAAACCATTATTATCATGACATTA
ACCTATAAAAATAGGCGTATCACGAGGCAGAATTTCAGATAAAAAAAATCCTTAGCTTTCGCTAAGGATG
ATTTCTGGAATTCGCGGCCGCTTCTAGAGACTAGTGGGTCTCA
Features (pLannotate 1.2.2; 7 found; start..end, strand, type, name):
     11..39      +  promoter       J23119 promoter (fragment): bacterial promoter (Registry of Standard Biological Parts BBa J23119)
     51..71      +  misc_feature   BioBrick suffix: universal suffix for all parts
    248..836     -  rep_origin     ori: high-copy-number ColE1/pMB1/pBR322/pUC origin of replication
   1007..1867    -  CDS            AmpR: β-lactamase; bla; confers resistance to ampicillin, carbenicillin, and related antibiotics
   1868..1972    -  promoter       AmpR promoter: bla
   2062..2105    -  terminator     bacterial terminator: putative bacterial transcription terminator
   2108..2129    +  misc_feature   BioBrick prefix: BioBrick prefix for parts that do not start with "ATG"
