[The description below was written by a language model from this plasmid's Addgene catalogue record and pLannotate feature annotations shown in this document.]
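Description:
J23106_EB is a basic (level 0) part plasmid from the CIDAR MoClo library, a Golden Gate–style modular cloning toolkit for building genetic circuits in E. coli. It is a small synthetic-biology vector of about 2.1 kb built on the DVA destination backbone. It is propagated in E. coli through a ColE1/pUC-type origin, which the feature annotation describes as high-copy although the catalogue lists copy number as unknown. Selection is with ampicillin, through a β-lactamase gene driven by its native bla promoter. The backbone also carries BioBrick prefix and suffix sequences on either side of the part position, along with a putative bacterial transcription terminator next to the prefix.

The payload is a single short synthetic element, the Anderson-series constitutive promoter J23106, which the record describes as medium strength. The automated annotation labels this region as a fragment of the J23119 promoter. This most likely reflects that the Anderson promoters are closely related variants of the J23119 consensus sequence, differing by only a few bases, and does not indicate a different insert. The "EB" in the name and the notation [E:J23106:B] indicate that the promoter is flanked by the MoClo fusion sites E and B. These overhangs determine where the part joins its neighbours when it is released by a Type IIS enzyme, though the restriction sites themselves are not annotated in the feature table.

The plasmid carries no coding sequence, ribosome binding site or reporter of its own. It is typically used as a promoter donor in one-pot combinatorial assemblies. There it is combined with ribosome binding site, coding sequence and terminator parts that have compatible fusion sites to make transcription units with a defined, moderate level of constitutive expression.
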