Addgene plasmid #65993: J23106_EB
Purpose: MoClo Basic Part: Constitutive promoter - Anderson series - medium strength [E:J23106:B]
Depositing lab: Douglas Densmore. Depositing organization: Boston University Main Campus. Publication: CIDAR MoClo: Improved MoClo Assembly Standard and New E. coli Part Library Enable Rapid Combinatorial Design for Synthetic and Traditional Biology. Iverson SV, Haddock TL, Beal J, Densmore DM. ACS Synth Biol. 2016 Jan 15;5(1):99-103. doi: 10.1021/acssynbio.5b00124. Epub 2015 Nov 4. PubMed 26479688.
Backbone
  Vector backbone: DVA
  Vector type: Synthetic Biology
Growth in bacteria
  Bacterial resistance: Ampicillin, 100 μg/mL
  Growth temperature: 37°C
  Growth strain: DH5alpha
  Copy number: Unknown
Gene/Insert
  Gene/Insert name: Constitutive promoter (alt name: Basic Part - Promoter)
  Species: Synthetic
  Cloning method: Unknown
Terms and licenses: Academic/Nonprofit Terms; Industry Terms: Not Available to Industry
How to cite: J23106_EB was a gift from Douglas Densmore (Addgene plasmid # 65993 ; http://n2t.net/addgene:65993 ; RRID:Addgene_65993)
