>Addgene plasmid #65993 | J23106_EB | addgene partial sequence | sequence record 114078 | MoCloR 5'-gccacctgacgtctaagaaacc-3'
ATAGGCGTATCACGAGGCAGAATTTCAGATAAAAAAAATCCTTAGCTTTCGCTAAGGATGATTTCTGGAA
TTCGCGGCCGCTTCTAGAGACTAGTGGGTCTCAGCTTTTTACGGCTAGCTCAGTCCTAGGTATAGTGCTA
GCTACTAGAGACCTACTAGTAGCGGCCGCTGCAGGCTTCCTCGCTCACTGACTCGCTGCGCTCGGTCGTT
CGGCTGCGGCGAGCGGTATCAGCTCACTCAAAGGCGGTAATACGGTTATCCACAGAATCAGGGGATAACG
CAGGAAAGAACATGTGAGCAAAAGGCCAGCAAAAGGCCAGGAACCGTAAAAAGGCCGCGTTGCTGGCGTT
TTTCCACAGGCTCCGCCCCCCTGACGAGCATCACAAAAATCGACGCTCAAGTCAGAGGTGGCGAAACCCG
ACAGGACTATAAAGATACCAGGCGTTTCCCCCTGGAAGCTCCCTCGTGCGCTCTCCTGTTCCGACCCTGC
CGCTTACCGGATACCTGTCCGCCTTTCTCCCTTCGGGAAGCGTGGCGCTTTCTCATAGCTCACGCTGTAG
GTATCTCAGTTCGGTGTAGGTCGTTCGCTCCAAGCTGGGCTGTGTGCACGAACCCCCCGTTCAGCCCGAC
CGCTGCGCCTTATCCGGTAACTATCGTCTTGAGTCCAACCCGGTAAGACACGACTTATCGCCACTGGCAG
CAGCCACTGGTAACAGGATTAGCAGAGCGAGGTATGTAGGCGGTGCTACAGAGTTCTTGAAGTGGTGGCC
TAACTACGGCTACACTAGAAGAACAGTATTTGGTATCTGCGCTCTGCTGAAGCCAGTTACCTTCGGAA
